Addgene plasmid #226597: FUS LC 12S->G
Purpose: 12 serines to glycines
Depositing lab: Nicolas Fawzi. Depositing organization: Brown University. Publication: Expanding the molecular grammar of polar residues and arginine in FUS phase separation. Wake N, Weng SL, Zheng T, Wang SH, Kirilenko V, Mittal J, Fawzi NL. Nat Chem Biol. 2025 Jul;21(7):1076-1088. doi: 10.1038/s41589-024-01828-6. Epub 2025 Feb 7. PubMed 39920231.
Backbone
  Vector backbone: RPIB
  Backbone size w/o insert (bp): 5223
  Total vector size (bp): 5780
  Vector type: Bacterial Expression
Growth in bacteria
  Bacterial resistance: Kanamycin, 50 μg/mL
  Growth temperature: 37°C
  Growth strain: DH5alpha
  Copy number: High Copy
Gene/Insert
  Gene/Insert name: FUS LC 12S->A
  Species: H. sapiens (human)
  Insert size (bp): 557
  Mutation: 12 serines to alanine
  Entrez Gene: FUS (a.k.a. ALS6, ETM4, FUS1, HNRNPP2, POMP75, TLS, altFUS)
  Promoter: T7
  Tag / fusion protein: 6His (N terminal on backbone)
  Cloning method: Gene Synthesis
  Sequencing primers: 5′ NcoI; 3′ XhoI
Terms and licenses: Academic/Nonprofit Terms; Industry Terms: Not Available to Industry
Depositor comments: Please visit https://doi.org/10.1101/2024.02.15.580391 for bioRxiv preprint.
How to cite: FUS LC 12S->G was a gift from Nicolas Fawzi (Addgene plasmid # 226597 ; http://n2t.net/addgene:226597 ; RRID:Addgene_226597)
