[The description below was written by a language model from this plasmid's Addgene catalogue record and pLannotate feature annotations shown in this document.]
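Description:
FUS LC 12S->G is a bacterial expression plasmid built on the RPIB backbone, a pET-style T7 vector of about 5.8 kb. It encodes a mutant form of the low-complexity (LC) domain of human FUS, an RNA/DNA-binding protein. The plasmid carries a kanamycin resistance gene (aph(3')-Ia) for selection and a ColE1/pMB1-type origin for replication in E. coli. The feature table also shows the pBR322-derived bom site and rop gene, an f1 origin, and leftover tetracycline-resistance fragments from the backbone's ancestry. The catalogue lists the plasmid as high copy.

The synthetic insert of roughly 560 bp sits downstream of a T7 promoter with an adjacent lac operator and the T7 gene 10 ribosome binding site. A plasmid-borne lacI gene supplies repressor, so expression should be IPTG-inducible in hosts that provide T7 RNA polymerase. An N-terminal 6xHis tag from the backbone precedes the FUS fragment and allows affinity purification. Downstream of the FUS fragment, the annotation picks up a second His-tag fragment and a short fragment resembling a T7 gene 10B-derived solubility tag, followed by the T7 terminator. The record does not show whether these are translated as part of the product or lie beyond a stop codon.

The record is internally inconsistent about the substitution. The plasmid name and purpose describe twelve serines changed to glycine, whereas the insert name and mutation fields state serine to alanine, and the feature table cannot resolve this. The associated publication concerns how polar residues and arginine contribute to FUS phase separation, so the construct is presumably used to produce recombinant variant protein for such biophysical studies.
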