Features (pLannotate 1.2.2; 20 found; start..end, strand, type, name):
    269..326     +  promoter       AmpR promoter (fragment): bla
    335..1150    -  CDS            KanR: aminoglycoside phosphotransferase; aph(3')-Ia; confers resistance to kanamycin in bacteria or G418 (Geneticin®) in eukaryotes
   1272..1860    +  rep_origin     ori: high-copy-number ColE1/pMB1/pBR322/pUC origin of replication
   2046..2185    -  misc_feature   bom: basis of mobility region from pBR322
   2287..2478    -  CDS            rop: Rop protein, which maintains plasmids at low copy number; rop
   2495..2875    +  CDS            YPB1_ECOLX: Protein predicted: Swiss-Prot protein existence level 4. From Escherichia coli.
   2947..3238    -  CDS            TcR (fragment): tetracycline efflux protein; tet; confers resistance to tetracycline
   3253..3274    -  protein_bind   CAP binding site: CAP binding activates transcription in the presence of cAMP. E. coli catabolite activator protein
   3287..4369    -  CDS            lacI: lac repressor; lacI; The lac repressor binds to the lac operator to inhibit transcription in E. coli. This inhibition can be relieved by adding lactose or isopropyl-β-D-thiogalactopyranoside (IPTG).
   4370..4447    -  promoter       lacI promoter: lacI
   4455..4734    -  CDS            TcR (fragment): tetracycline efflux protein; tet; confers resistance to tetracycline
   4756..4774    +  promoter       T7 promoter: promoter for bacteriophage T7 RNA polymerase
   4775..4799    +  protein_bind   lac operator: The lac repressor binds to the lac operator to inhibit transcription in E. coli. This inhibition can be relieved by adding lactose or isopropyl-β-D-thiogalactopyranoside (IPTG). lac repressor encoded by lacI
   4814..4836    +  RBS            RBS: efficient ribosome binding site from bacteriophage T7 gene 10 (Olins and Rangwala, 1989)
   4861..4878    +  CDS            7xHis (fragment): 6xHis affinity tag
   4900..5388    +  CDS            FUS (fragment): FUS_HUMAN - Also known as TLS. Experimental evidence at protein level: Swiss-Prot protein existence level 1. DNA/RNA-binding protein that plays a role in various cellular processes such as transcription regulation, RNA splicing, RNA transport, DNA repair and damage response (PubMed:27731383). Binds to nascent pre-mRNAs and acts as a molecular mediator between RNA polymerase II and U1 small nuclear ribonucleoprotein thereby coupling transcription and splicing (PubMed:26124092). Binds also its own pre- mRNA and autoregulates its expression; this autoregulation mechanism is mediated by non-sense-
   5398..5415    +  CDS            9xHis (fragment): 9xHis affinity tag
   5425..5474    +  CDS            SET1 (fragment): solubility-enhancement tag derived from T7 phage gene 10B
   5482..5529    +  terminator     T7 terminator: transcription terminator for bacteriophage T7 RNA polymerase
   5566..216     +  rep_origin     f1 ori (across the origin) (sequence partly withheld): f1 bacteriophage origin of replication; arrow indicates direction of (+) strand synthesis
>Addgene plasmid #226597 | FUS LC 12S->G | addgene full sequence | sequence record 450149 | Addgene NGS Result
[3 nt withheld, positions 1-3]
A
[49 nt withheld, positions 5-53]
CCTTTGACGTTGGAGTCCACGTTCTTT
[37 nt withheld, positions 81-117]
ACCCTATCTCGGTCTATTCTTTTGATTTATAAGGGATTTTGCCGATTTCGGCCTATTGGTTAAAAAATGA
GCTGATTTAACAAAAATTTAACGCGAATTTTAACAAAATATTAACGCTTACAATTTAGGTGGCACTTTTC
GGGGAAATGTGCGCGGAACCCCTATTTGTTTATTTTTCTAAATACATTCAAATATGTATCCGCTCATGAA
TTAATTCTTAGAAAAACTCATCGAGCATCAAATGAAACTGCAATTTATTCATATCAGGATTATCAATACC
ATATTTTTGAAAAAGCCGTTTCTGTAATGAAGGAGAAAACTCACCGAGGCAGTTCCATAGGATGGCAAGA
TCCTGGTATCGGTCTGCGATTCCGACTCGTCCAACATCAATACAACCTATTAATTTCCCCTCGTCAAAAA
TAAGGTTATCAAGTGAGAAATCACCATGAGTGACGACTGAATCCGGTGAGAATGGCAAAAGTTTATGCAT
TTCTTTCCAGACTTGTTCAACAGGCCAGCCATTACGCTCGTCATCAAAATCACTCGCATCAACCAAACCG
TTATTCATTCGTGATTGCGCCTGAGCGAGACGAAATACGCGATCGCTGTTAAAAGGACAATTACAAACAG
GAATCGAATGCAACCGGCGCAGGAACACTGCCAGCGCATCAACAATATTTTCACCTGAATCAGGATATTC
TTCTAATACCTGGAATGCTGTTTTCCCGGGGATCGCAGTGGTGAGTAACCATGCATCATCAGGAGTACGG
ATAAAATGCTTGATGGTCGGAAGAGGCATAAATTCCGTCAGCCAGTTTAGTCTGACCATCTCATCTGTAA
CATCATTGGCAACGCTACCTTTGCCATGTTTCAGAAACAACTCTGGCGCATCGGGCTTCCCATACAATCG
ATAGATTGTCGCACCTGATTGCCCGACATTATCGCGAGCCCATTTATACCCATATAAATCAGCATCCATG
TTGGAATTTAATCGCGGCCTAGAGCAAGACGTTTCCCGTTGAATATGGCTCATAACACCCCTTGTATTAC
TGTTTATGTAAGCAGACAGTTTTATTGTTCATGACCAAAATCCCTTAACGTGAGTTTTCGTTCCACTGAG
CGTCAGACCCCGTAGAAAAGATCAAAGGATCTTCTTGAGATCCTTTTTTTCTGCGCGTAATCTGCTGCTT
GCAAACAAAAAAACCACCGCTACCAGCGGTGGTTTGTTTGCCGGATCAAGAGCTACCAACTCTTTTTCCG
AAGGTAACTGGCTTCAGCAGAGCGCAGATACCAAATACTGTCCTTCTAGTGTAGCCGTAGTTAGGCCACC
ACTTCAAGAACTCTGTAGCACCGCCTACATACCTCGCTCTGCTAATCCTGTTACCAGTGGCTGCTGCCAG
TGGCGATAAGTCGTGTCTTACCGGGTTGGACTCAAGACGATAGTTACCGGATAAGGCGCAGCGGTCGGGC
TGAACGGGGGGTTCGTGCACACAGCCCAGCTTGGAGCGAACGACCTACACCGAACTGAGATACCTACAGC
GTGAGCTATGAGAAAGCGCCACGCTTCCCGAAGGGAGAAAGGCGGACAGGTATCCGGTAAGCGGCAGGGT
CGGAACAGGAGAGCGCACGAGGGAGCTTCCAGGGGGAAACGCCTGGTATCTTTATAGTCCTGTCGGGTTT
CGCCACCTCTGACTTGAGCGTCGATTTTTGTGATGCTCGTCAGGGGGGCGGAGCCTATGGAAAAACGCCA
GCAACGCGGCCTTTTTACGGTTCCTGGCCTTTTGCTGGCCTTTTGCTCACATGTTCTTTCCTGCGTTATC
CCCTGATTCTGTGGATAACCGTATTACCGCCTTTGAGTGAGCTGATACCGCTCGCCGCAGCCGAACGACC
GAGCGCAGCGAGTCAGTGAGCGAGGAAGCGGAAGAGCGCCTGATGCGGTATTTTCTCCTTACGCATCTGT
GCGGTATTTCACACCGCAATGGTGCACTCTCAGTACAATCTGCTCTGATGCCGCATAGTTAAGCCAGTAT
ACACTCCGCTATCGCTACGTGACTGGGTCATGGCTGCGCCCCGACACCCGCCAACACCCGCTGACGCGCC
CTGACGGGCTTGTCTGCTCCCGGCATCCGCTTACAGACAAGCTGTGACCGTCTCCGGGAGCTGCATGTGT
CAGAGGTTTTCACCGTCATCACCGAAACGCGCGAGGCAGCTGCGGTAAAGCTCATCAGCGTGGTCGTGAA
GCGATTCACAGATGTCTGCCTGTTCATCCGCGTCCAGCTCGTTGAGTTTCTCCAGAAGCGTTAATGTCTG
GCTTCTGATAAAGCGGGCCATGTTAAGGGCGGTTTTTTCCTGTTTGGTCACTGATGCCTCCGTGTAAGGG
GGATTTCTGTTCATGGGGGTAATGATACCGATGAAACGAGAGAGGATGCTCACGATACGGGTTACTGATG
ATGAACATGCCCGGTTACTGGAACGTTGTGAGGGTAAACAACTGGCGGTATGGATGCGGCGGGACCAGAG
AAAAATCACTCAGGGTCAATGCCAGCGCTTCGTTAATACAGATGTAGGTGTTCCACAGGGTAGCCAGCAG
CATCCTGCGATGCAGATCCGGAACATAATGGTGCAGGGCGCTGACTTCCGCGTTTCCAGACTTTACGAAA
CACGGAAACCGAAGACCATTCATGTTGTTGCTCAGGTCGCAGACGTTTTGCAGCAGCAGTCGCTTCACGT
TCGCTCGCGTATCGGTGATTCATTCTGCTAACCAGTAAGGCAACCCCGCCAGCCTAGCCGGGTCCTCAAC
GACAGGAGCACGATCATGCGCACCCGTGGGGCCGCCATGCCGGCGATAATGGCCTGCTTCTCGCCGAAAC
GTTTGGTGGCGGGACCAGTGACGAAGGCTTGAGCGAGGGCGTGCAAGATTCCGAATACCGCAAGCGACAG
GCCGATCATCGTCGCGCTCCAGCGAAAGCGGTCCTCGCCGAAAATGACCCAGAGCGCTGCCGGCACCTGT
CCTACGAGTTGCATGATAAAGAAGACAGTCATAAGTGCGGCGACGATAGTCATGCCCCGCGCCCACCGGA
AGGAGCTGACTGGGTTGAAGGCTCTCAAGGGCATCGGTCGAGATCCCGGTGCCTAATGAGTGAGCTAACT
TACATTAATTGCGTTGCGCTCACTGCCCGCTTTCCAGTCGGGAAACCTGTCGTGCCAGCTGCATTAATGA
ATCGGCCAACGCGCGGGGAGAGGCGGTTTGCGTATTGGGCGCCAGGGTGGTTTTTCTTTTCACCAGTGAG
ACGGGCAACAGCTGATTGCCCTTCACCGCCTGGCCCTGAGAGAGTTGCAGCAAGCGGTCCACGCTGGTTT
GCCCCAGCAGGCGAAAATCCTGTTTGATGGTGGTTAACGGCGGGATATAACATGAGCTGTCTTCGGTATC
GTCGTATCCCACTACCGAGATATCCGCACCAACGCGCAGCCCGGACTCGGTAATGGCGCGCATTGCGCCC
AGCGCCATCTGATCGTTGGCAACCAGCATCGCAGTGGGAACGATGCCCTCATTCAGCATTTGCATGGTTT
GTTGAAAACCGGACATGGCACTCCAGTCGCCTTCCCGTTCCGCTATCGGCTGAATTTGATTGCGAGTGAG
ATATTTATGCCAGCCAGCCAGACGCAGACGCGCCGAGACAGAACTTAATGGGCCCGCTAACAGCGCGATT
TGCTGGTGACCCAATGCGACCAGATGCTCCACGCCCAGTCGCGTACCGTCTTCATGGGAGAAAATAATAC
TGTTGATGGGTGTCTGGTCAGAGACATCAAGAAATAACGCCGGAACATTAGTGCAGGCAGCTTCCACAGC
AATGGCATCCTGGTCATCCAGCGGATAGTTAATGATCAGCCCACTGACGCGTTGCGCGAGAAGATTGTGC
ACCGCCGCTTTACAGGCTTCGACGCCGCTTCGTTCTACCATCGACACCACCACGCTGGCACCCAGTTGAT
CGGCGCGAGATTTAATCGCCGCGACAATTTGCGACGGCGCGTGCAGGGCCAGACTGGAGGTGGCAACGCC
AATCAGCAACGACTGTTTGCCCGCCAGTTGTTGTGCCACGCGGTTGGGAATGTAATTCAGCTCCGCCATC
GCCGCTTCCACTTTTTCCCGCGTTTTCGCAGAAACGTGGCTGGCCTGGTTCACCACGCGGGAAACGGTCT
GATAAGAGACACCGGCATACTCTGCGACATCGTATAACGTTACTGGTTTCACATTCACCACCCTGAATTG
ACTCTCTTCCGGGCGCTATCATGCCATACCGCGAAAGGTTTTGCGCCATTCGATGGTGTCCGGGATCTCG
ACGCTCTCCCTTATGCGACTCCTGCATTAGGAAGCAGCCCAGTAGTAGGTTGAGGCCGTTGAGCACCGCC
GCCGCAAGGAATGGTGCATGCAAGGAGATGGCGCCCAACAGTCCCCCGGCCACGGGGCCTGCCACCATAC
CCACGCCGAAACAAGCGCTCATGAGCCCGAAGTGGCGAGCCCGATCTTCCCCATCGGTGATGTCGGCGAT
ATAGGCGCCAGCAACCGCACCTGTGGCGCCGGTGATGCCGGCCACGATGCGTCCGGCGTAGAGGATCGAG
ATCTCGATCCCGCGAAATTAATACGACTCACTATAGGGGAATTGTGAGCGGATAACAATTCCCCTCTAGA
AATAATTTTGTTTAACTTTAAGAAGGAGATATACCATGGGCTCTGATAAAATTCATCACCATCACCATCA
CGAAAATCTTTATTTTCAAGGTATGGCTTCAAATGATTATACACAGCAAGCAACTCAATCTTACGGTGCG
TATCCGACCCAGCCAGGTCAGGGCTATAGCCAGCAGTCTGGTCAGCCGTATGGTCAACAAAGCTATAGCG
GCTACTCCCAGGGCACTGACACCGGTGGCTACGGCCAGGGCTCTTACAGCAGCTACGGCCAAAGCCAAAA
CACCGGTTATGGGACGCAGGGTACGCCGCAGGGCTATGGCTCCACCGGCGGTTATGGCTCAGGTCAATCG
AGCCAGGGTAGCTATGGCCAACAAGGTTCCTACCCGGGTTACGGCCAACAACCGGCTCCGAGTGGCACCA
GCGGTTCCTACGGTAGCAGCGGTCAGGGTTCGAGCTACGGTCAGCCGCAGGGTGGTTCCTACAGCCAGCA
ACCGAGCTACGGCGGTCAACAGCAATCCTACGGCCAGCAACAATCTTACAATCCGCCTCAGGGTTATGGT
CAGCAGAACCAGTATAACAGCTGACTCGAGCACCACCACCACCACCACTGAGATCCGGCTGCTAACAAAG
CCCGAAAGGAAGCTGAGTTGGCTGCTGCCACCGCTGAGCAATAACTAGCATAACCCCTTGGGGCCTCTAA
ACGGGTCTTGAGGGGTTTTTTGCTGAAAGGAGGAACTATATCCGGATTGGCGAATGGG
[124 nt withheld, positions 5566-5689]
C
[88 nt withheld, positions 5691-5778]
