>Addgene plasmid #226597 | FUS LC 12S->G | depositor partial sequence | sequence record 444529 | Insert
CCATGGGCTCTGATAAAATTCATCACCATCACCATCACGAAAATCTTTATTTTCAAGGTATGGCTTCAAA
TGATTATACACAGCAAGCAACTCAATCTTACGGTGCGTATCCGACCCAGCCAGGTCAGGGCTATAGCCAG
CAGTCTGGTCAGCCGTATGGTCAACAAAGCTATAGCGGCTACTCCCAGGGCACTGACACCGGTGGCTACG
GCCAGGGCTCTTACAGCAGCTACGGCCAAAGCCAAAACACCGGTTATGGGACGCAGGGTACGCCGCAGGG
CTATGGCTCCACCGGCGGTTATGGCTCAGGTCAATCGAGCCAGGGTAGCTATGGCCAACAAGGTTCCTAC
CCGGGTTACGGCCAACAACCGGCTCCGAGTGGCACCAGCGGTTCCTACGGTAGCAGCGGTCAGGGTTCGA
GCTACGGTCAGCCGCAGGGTGGTTCCTACAGCCAGCAACCGAGCTACGGCGGTCAACAGCAATCCTACGG
CCAGCAACAATCTTACAATCCGCCTCAGGGTTATGGTCAGCAGAACCAGTATAACAGCTGACTCGAG
