>Addgene plasmid #226597 | FUS LC 12S->G | depositor partial sequence | sequence record 444726 | FUS LC 12S->G sequence 1320 bps
CCCTCTAGAAATAATTTTGTTTAACTTTAAGAAGGAGATATACCATGGGCTCTGATAAAATTCATCACCA
TCACCATCACGAAAATCTTTATTTTCAAGGTATGGCTTCAAATGATTATACACAGCAAGCAACTCAATCT
TACGGTGCGTATCCGACCCAGCCAGGTCAGGGCTATAGCCAGCAGTCTGGTCAGCCGTATGGTCAACAAA
GCTATAGCGGCTACTCCCAGGGCACTGACACCGGTGGCTACGGCCAGGGCTCTTACAGCAGCTACGGCCA
AAGCCAAAACACCGGTTATGGGACGCAGGGTACGCCGCAGGGCTATGGCTCCACCGGCGGTTATGGCTCA
GGTCAATCGAGCCAGGGTAGCTATGGCCAACAAGGTTCCTACCCGGGTTACGGCCAACAACCGGCTCCGA
GTGGCACCAGCGGTTCCTACGGTAGCAGCGGTCAGGGTTCGAGCTACGGTCAGCCGCAGGGTGGTTCCTA
CAGCCAGCAACCGAGCTACGGCGGTCAACAGCAATCCTACGGCCAGCAACAATCTTACAATCCGCCTCAG
GGTTATGGTCAGCAGAACCAGTATAACAGCTGACTCGAGCACCACCACCACCACCACTGAGATCCGGCTG
CTAACAAAGCCCGAAAGGAAGCTGAGTTGGCTGCTGCCACCGCTGAGCAATAACTAGCATAACCCCTTGG
GGCCTCTAAACGGGTCTTGAGGGGTTTTTTGCTGAAAGGAGGAACTATATCCGGATTGGCGAATGGG
[124 nt withheld, positions 768-891]
C
[91 nt withheld, positions 893-983]
A
[49 nt withheld, positions 985-1033]
CCTTTGACGTTGGAGTCCACGTTCTTT
[37 nt withheld, positions 1061-1097]
ACCCTATCTCGGTCTATTCTTTTGATTTATAAGGGATTTTGCCGATTTCGGCCTATTGGTTAAAAAATGA
GCTGATTTAACAAAAATTTAACGCGAATTTTAACAAAATATTAACGCTTACAATTTAGGTGGCACTTTTC
GGGGAAATGTGCGCGGAACCCCTATTTGTTTATTTTTCTAAATACATTCAAATATGTATCCGCTCATGAA
TTAATTCTTAGAA
